Addgene plasmid #141919: TFORF2096
Purpose: Lentiviral vector for overexpressing transcription factor ORFs with unique 24-bp barcodes. Barcodes facilitate identification of transcription factors in pooled screens.
Depositing lab: Feng Zhang. Depositing organization: Broad Institute. Publication: A transcription factor atlas of directed differentiation. Joung J, Ma S, Tay T, Geiger-Schuller KR, Kirchgatterer PC, Verdine VK, Guo B, Arias-Garcia MA, Allen WE, Singh A, Kuksenko O, Abudayyeh OO, Gootenberg JS, Fu Z, Macrae RK, Buenrostro JD, Regev A, Zhang F. Cell. 2023 Jan 5;186(1):209-229.e26. doi: 10.1016/j.cell.2022.11.026. PubMed 36608654.
Backbone
  Vector backbone: pLX_TRC317
  Backbone manufacturer: Broad Institute Genetic Perturbation Platform
  Backbone size w/o insert (bp): 8264
  Vector type: Mammalian Expression, Lentiviral
  Selectable markers: Puromycin
Growth in bacteria
  Bacterial resistance: Ampicillin, 100 μg/mL
  Growth temperature: 37°C
  Growth strain: NEB Stable
  Copy number: High Copy
Gene/Insert
  Gene/Insert name: ZKSCAN1
  Species: H. sapiens (human)
  Insert size (bp): 1154
  Entrez Gene: ZKSCAN1 (a.k.a. KOX18, PHZ-37, ZNF139, ZNF36, ZSCAN33)
  Promoter: EF1a
  Cloning method: Unknown
  Sequencing primers: 5′ GGGTGGAGACTGAAGTTAGGCCAG; 3′ CACATAGCGTAAAAGGAGCAACATAG
Terms and licenses: Academic/Nonprofit Terms; Industry Terms: Not Available to Industry
Depositor comments: NM_001287055,ENST00000535170 . The transcription factor ORF portion of this plasmid was synthesized by Genewiz. Please test multiple small colonies in case of plasmid recombination. To make this collection available in a timely manner, a portion of this collection was not fully sequenced by Addgene. If an Addgene verified full plasmid sequence is not available, please contact us prior to placing an order to request the full sequence.
How to cite: TFORF2096 was a gift from Feng Zhang (Addgene plasmid # 141919 ; http://n2t.net/addgene:141919 ; RRID:Addgene_141919)
