[The description below was written by a language model from this plasmid's Addgene catalogue record and pLannotate feature annotations shown in this document.]
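Description:
TFORF2096 is a lentiviral mammalian expression plasmid built on the pLX_TRC317 backbone. It belongs to a barcoded library of human transcription factor open reading frames designed for pooled overexpression screens. It carries a synthesized ORF for human ZKSCAN1 (a zinc finger protein also known as KOX18, ZNF139 and ZNF36; the depositor cites a specific transcript isoform) downstream of the strong constitutive EF-1α promoter. The annotation recognises the insert as two ZKSCAN1 fragments rather than one continuous match. This may reflect the isoform used, but the record does not explain it. According to the catalogue entry, each library member has a unique 24-bp barcode that identifies the transcription factor in pooled experiments. The barcode is not annotated in the feature table. A WPRE follows the ORF and should enhance transcript stability and expression.

The viral framework has a third-generation, self-inactivating layout. An RSV promoter drives a truncated HIV-1 5' LTR, followed by the Ψ packaging signal with a partial gag sequence, the RRE for Rev-dependent nuclear export, a cPPT/CTS, and a ΔU3 3' LTR with a downstream SV40 polyadenylation signal. Within the proviral region and upstream of the EF-1α cassette, an SV40 early promoter drives a puromycin N-acetyltransferase gene, so transduced cells can be selected with puromycin. In E. coli, the plasmid replicates from a high-copy ColE1/pUC origin and is selected with ampicillin through β-lactamase. It also carries an f1 origin and remnants of lac, T7 and T3 cloning elements. The depositor warns that the plasmid may recombine during propagation, which is common for LTR-containing vectors.
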