Features (pLannotate 1.2.2; 32 found; start..end, strand, type, name):
      1..1179    +  promoter       EF-1α promoter: strong constitutive promoter for human elongation factor EF-1α
   1196..1711    +  CDS            ZKSCAN1 (fragment): ZKSC1_HUMAN - Also known as KOX18, ZNF139, ZNF36. Experimental evidence at protein level: Swiss-Prot protein existence level 1. May be involved in transcriptional regulation. From Homo sapiens (Human).
   2183..2245    +  CDS            ZKSCAN1 (fragment): ZKSC1_HUMAN - Also known as KOX18, ZNF139, ZNF36. Experimental evidence at protein level: Swiss-Prot protein existence level 1. May be involved in transcriptional regulation. From Homo sapiens (Human).
   2261..2314    +  promoter       U6 promoter (fragment): RNA polymerase III promoter for human U6 snRNA
   2356..2944    +  misc_feature   WPRE: woodchuck hepatitis virus posttranscriptional regulatory element
   2995..3014    +  misc_feature   cPPT/CTS (fragment): central polypurine tract and central termination sequence of HIV-1
   3016..3249    +  LTR            3' LTR (ΔU3): self-inactivating 3' long terminal repeat (LTR) from HIV-1
   3327..3448    +  polyA_signal   SV40 poly(A) signal: SV40 polyadenylation signal
   3488..3623    +  rep_origin     SV40 ori: SV40 origin of replication
   3644..3662    -  promoter       T7 promoter: promoter for bacteriophage T7 RNA polymerase
   3670..3825    +  CDS            lacZα (fragment): LacZα fragment of β-galactosidase; lacZ fragment
   3830..4258    +  rep_origin     f1 ori (sequence partly withheld): f1 bacteriophage origin of replication; arrow indicates direction of (+) strand synthesis
   4311..4415    +  promoter       AmpR promoter: bla
   4416..5276    +  CDS            AmpR: β-lactamase; bla; confers resistance to ampicillin, carbenicillin, and related antibiotics
   5447..6035    +  rep_origin     ori: high-copy-number ColE1/pMB1/pBR322/pUC origin of replication
   6218..6310    +  CDS            lacI (fragment): lac repressor; lacI; The lac repressor binds to the lac operator to inhibit transcription in E. coli. This inhibition can be relieved by adding lactose or isopropyl-β-D-thiogalactopyranoside (IPTG).
   6323..6344    +  protein_bind   CAP binding site: CAP binding activates transcription in the presence of cAMP. E. coli catabolite activator protein
   6359..6389    +  promoter       lac promoter: promoter for the E. coli lac operon
   6397..6413    +  protein_bind   lac operator: The lac repressor binds to the lac operator to inhibit transcription in E. coli. This inhibition can be relieved by adding lactose or isopropyl-β-D-thiogalactopyranoside (IPTG). lac repressor encoded by lacI
   6458..6476    +  promoter       T3 promoter: promoter for bacteriophage T3 RNA polymerase
   6504..6730    +  promoter       RSV promoter: Rous sarcoma virus enhancer/promoter
   6731..6911    +  LTR            5' LTR (truncated): truncated 5' long terminal repeat (LTR) from HIV-1
   6958..7083    +  misc_feature   HIV-1 Ψ: packaging signal of human immunodeficiency virus type 1
   7067..7430    +  CDS            HIV-1 gag (fragment): gag protein from human immunodeficiency virus 1; gag
   7576..7809    +  misc_feature   RRE: The Rev response element (RRE) of HIV-1 allows for Rev-dependent mRNA export from the nucleus to the cytoplasm.
   8186..8212    +  CDS            Rev (fragment): human immunodeficiency virus 1 (HIV-1) Rev protein; rev; enhances nuclear export of unspliced and incompletely spliced viral mRNAs
   8219..8242    +  promoter       SV40 promoter (fragment): SV40 early promoter
   8243..8314    +  promoter       SV40 promoter (fragment): SV40 enhancer and early promoter
   8338..8473    +  rep_origin     SV40 ori: SV40 origin of replication
   8519..9115    +  CDS            PuroR (fragment): puromycin N-acetyltransferase; pac from Streptomyces; confers resistance to puromycin
   9164..9281    +  misc_feature   cPPT/CTS: central polypurine tract and central termination sequence of HIV-1
   9346..9412    +  CDS            small t antigen (fragment): SV40 (simian virus 40) small t antigen
>Addgene plasmid #141919 | TFORF2096 | addgene full sequence | sequence record 396967 | Addgene NGS Result
GGCTCCGGTGCCCGTCAGTGGGCAGAGCGCACATCGCCCACAGTCCCCGAGAAGTTGGGGGGAGGGGTCG
GCAATTGAACCGGTGCCTAGAGAAGGTGGCGCGGGGTAAACTGGGAAAGTGATGTCGTGTACTGGCTCCG
CCTTTTTCCCGAGGGTGGGGGAGAACCGTATATAAGTGCAGTAGTCGCCGTGAACGTTCTTTTTCGCAAC
GGGTTTGCCGCCAGAACACAGGTAAGTGCCGTGTGTGGTTCCCGCGGGCCTGGCCTCTTTACGGGTTATG
GCCCTTGCGTGCCTTGAATTACTTCCACCTGGCTGCAGTACGTGATTCTTGATCCCGAGCTTCGGGTTGG
AAGTGGGTGGGAGAGTTCGAGGCCTTGCGCTTAAGGAGCCCCTTCGCCTCGTGCTTGAGTTGAGGCCTGG
CCTGGGCGCTGGGGCCGCCGCGTGCGAATCTGGTGGCACCTTCGCGCCTGTCTCGCTGCTTTCGATAAGT
CTCTAGCCATTTAAAATTTTTGATGACCTGCTGCGACGCTTTTTTTCTGGCAAGATAGTCTTGTAAATGC
GGGCCAAGATCTGCACACTGGTATTTCGGTTTTTGGGGCCGCGGGCGGCGACGGGGCCCGTGCGTCCCAG
CGCACATGTTCGGCGAGGCGGGGCCTGCGAGCGCGGCCACCGAGAATCGGACGGGGGTAGTCTCAAGCTG
GCCGGCCTGCTCTGGTGCCTGGCCTCGCGCCGCCGTGTATCGCCCCGCCCTGGGCGGCAAGGCTGGCCCG
GTCGGCACCAGTTGCGTGAGCGGAAAGATGGCCGCTTCCCGGCCCTGCTGCAGGGAGCTCAAAATGGAGG
ACGCGGCGCTCGGGAGAGCGGGCGGGTGAGTCACCCACACAAAGGAAAAGGGCCTTTCCGTCCTCAGCCG
TCGCTTCATGTGACTCCACGGAGTACCGGGCGCCGTCCAGGCACCTCGATTAGTTCTCGAGCTTTTGGAG
TACGTCGTCTTTAGGTTGGGGGGAGGGGTTTTATGCGATGGAGTTTCCCCACACTGAGTGGGTGGAGACT
GAAGTTAGGCCAGCTTGGCACTTGATGTAATTCTCCTTGGAATTTGCCCTTTTTGAGTTTGGATCTTGGT
TCATTCTCAAGCCTCAGACAGTGGTTCAAAGTTTTTTTCTTCCATTTCAGGTGTCGTGAGGCTAGCACCG
CCACCATGGCATCTGCACTATTCACAGCGGATTCCCAGGCAATGGTGAAGATCGAGGACATGGCTGTGTC
CCTCATTCTGGAGGAATGGGGATGTCAGAATCTGGCTCGGAGGAATCTCAGTAGGGACAACAGGCAGGAG
AATTATGGGAGCGCATTTCCCCAGGGTGGTGAAAACAGGAATGAGAACGAGGAGTCAACCTCAAAGGCTG
AAACCTCGGAAGATTCAGCATCACGCGGGGAGACAACAGGAAGATCCCAGAAAGAGTTTGGAGAGAAACG
TGACCAGGAGGGCAAAACAGGAGAAAGACAGCAGAAAAACCCTGAGGAGAAAACCAGGAAAGAGAAAAGA
GATTCAGGGCCAGCTATAGGAAAGGACAAAAAAACCATCACAGGAGAGAGAGGTCCAAGGGAGAAGGGGA
AAGGATTGGGAAGAAGCTTCAGTCTGAGCTCCAACTTCACCACCCCTGAAGAAGTTCCCACGGGAACAAA
GTCTCACAGATGTGATGAATGTGGTAAATGCTTCACGAGAAGTTCAAGCCTTATCCGCCATAAAATAATC
CACACTGGAGAAAAGCCCTATGAATGTAGTGAGTGTGGGAAAGCCTTCAGTCTTAACTCCAACCTTGTCC
TGCATCAGAGGATCCACACAGGAGAGAAACCTCATGAATGTAACGAGTGTGGCAAGGCCTTCAGCCACAG
TTCCAATCTCATCCTCCATCAGCGCATCCACTCTGGAGAGAAACCTTATGAATGTAATGAGTGCGGGAAG
GCCTTCAGCCAGAGCTCGGACCTCACCAAGCATCAGAGAATTCACACGGGGGAGAAACCCTATGAATGTA
GTGAATGTGGAAAAGCTTTCAACCGAAACTCATACCTGATTTTGCATCGGAGAATTCACACTCGAGAAAA
GCCCTACAAGTGCACTAAGTGTGGCAAGGCCTTCACCCGCAGCTCCACCCTCACTCTGCATCACAGAATC
CATGCCAGAGAGAGAGCCTCTGAGTACAGCCCAGCCTCCCTTGATGCATTTGGCGCGTTCCTGAAAAGTT
GTGTGTAGTAATGAACTAGTCCGTAACTTGAAAGTATTTCGATTTCTTGGCTTTATATATCTTGTGGAAA
GGACGAATGACCGGAGGTTAGAAGCCATGAACGCGTTAAGTCGACAATCAACCTCTGGATTACAAAATTT
GTGAAAGATTGACTGGTATTCTTAACTATGTTGCTCCTTTTACGCTATGTGGATACGCTGCTTTAATGCC
TTTGTATCATGCTATTGCTTCCCGTATGGCTTTCATTTTCTCCTCCTTGTATAAATCCTGGTTGCTGTCT
CTTTATGAGGAGTTGTGGCCCGTTGTCAGGCAACGTGGCGTGGTGTGCACTGTGTTTGCTGACGCAACCC
CCACTGGTTGGGGCATTGCCACCACCTGTCAGCTCCTTTCCGGGACTTTCGCTTTCCCCCTCCCTATTGC
CACGGCGGAACTCATCGCCGCCTGCCTTGCCCGCTGCTGGACAGGGGCTCGGCTGTTGGGCACTGACAAT
TCCGTGGTGTTGTCGGGGAAATCATCGTCCTTTCCTTGGCTGCTCGCCTGTGTTGCCACCTGGATTCTGC
GCGGGACGTCCTTCTGCTACGTCCCTTCGGCCCTCAATCCAGCGGACCTTCCTTCCCGCGGCCTGCTGCC
GGCTCTGCGGCCTCTTCCGCGTCTTCGCCTTCGCCCTCAGACGAGTCGGATCTCCCTTTGGGCCGCCTCC
CCGCGTCGACTTTAAGACCAATGACTTACAAGGCAGCTGTAGATCTTAGCCACTTTTTAAAAGAAAAGGG
GGGACTGGAAGGGCTAATTCACTCCCAACGAAGACAAGATCTGCTTTTTGCTTGTACTGGGTCTCTCTGG
TTAGACCAGATCTGAGCCTGGGAGCTCTCTGGCTAACTAGGGAACCCACTGCTTAAGCCTCAATAAAGCT
TGCCTTGAGTGCTTCAAGTAGTGTGTGCCCGTCTGTTGTGTGACTCTGGTAACTAGAGATCCCTCAGACC
CTTTTAGTCAGTGTGGAAAATCTCTAGCAGTACGTATAGTAGTTCATGTCATCTTATTATTCAGTATTTA
TAACTTGCAAAGAAATGAATATCAGAGAGTGAGAGGAACTTGTTTATTGCAGCTTATAATGGTTACAAAT
AAAGCAATAGCATCACAAATTTCACAAATAAAGCATTTTTTTCACTGCATTCTAGTTGTGGTTTGTCCAA
ACTCATCAATGTATCTTATCATGTCTGGCTCTAGCTATCCCGCCCCTAACTCCGCCCATCCCGCCCCTAA
CTCCGCCCAGTTCCGCCCATTCTCCGCCCCATGGCTGACTAATTTTTTTTATTTATGCAGAGGCCGAGGC
CGCCTCGGCCTCTGAGCTATTCCAGAAGTAGTGAGGAGGCTTTTTTGGAGGCCTAGGGACGTACCCAATT
CGCCCTATAGTGAGTCGTATTACGCGCGCTCACTGGCCGTCGTTTTACAACGTCGTGACTGGGAAAACCC
TGGCGTTACCCAACTTAATCGCCTTGCAGCACATCCCCCTTTCGCCAGCTGGCGTAATAGCGAAGAGGCC
CGCACCGATCGCCCTTCCCAACAGTTGCGCAGCCTGAATGGCGAATGGG
[124 nt withheld, positions 3830-3953]
C
[91 nt withheld, positions 3955-4045]
A
[49 nt withheld, positions 4047-4095]
CCTTTGACGTTGGAGTCCACGTTCTTT
[37 nt withheld, positions 4123-4159]
ACCCTATCTCGGTCTATTCTTTTGATTTATAAGGGATTTTGCCGATTTCGGCCTATTGGTTAAAAAATGA
GCTGATTTAACAAAAATTTAACGCGAATTTTAACAAAATATTAACGCTTACAATTTAGGTGGCACTTTTC
GGGGAAATGTGCGCGGAACCCCTATTTGTTTATTTTTCTAAATACATTCAAATATGTATCCGCTCATGAG
ACAATAACCCTGATAAATGCTTCAATAATATTGAAAAAGGAAGAGTATGAGTATTCAACATTTCCGTGTC
GCCCTTATTCCCTTTTTTGCGGCATTTTGCCTTCCTGTTTTTGCTCACCCAGAAACGCTGGTGAAAGTAA
AAGATGCTGAAGATCAGTTGGGTGCACGAGTGGGTTACATCGAACTGGATCTCAACAGCGGTAAGATCCT
TGAGAGTTTTCGCCCCGAAGAACGTTTTCCAATGATGAGCACTTTTAAAGTTCTGCTATGTGGCGCGGTA
TTATCCCGTATTGACGCCGGGCAAGAGCAACTCGGTCGCCGCATACACTATTCTCAGAATGACTTGGTTG
AGTACTCACCAGTCACAGAAAAGCATCTTACGGATGGCATGACAGTAAGAGAATTATGCAGTGCTGCCAT
AACCATGAGTGATAACACTGCGGCCAACTTACTTCTGACAACGATCGGAGGACCGAAGGAGCTAACCGCT
TTTTTGCACAACATGGGGGATCATGTAACTCGCCTTGATCGTTGGGAACCGGAGCTGAATGAAGCCATAC
CAAACGACGAGCGTGACACCACGATGCCTGTAGCAATGGCAACAACGTTGCGCAAACTATTAACTGGCGA
ACTACTTACTCTAGCTTCCCGGCAACAATTAATAGACTGGATGGAGGCGGATAAAGTTGCAGGACCACTT
CTGCGCTCGGCCCTTCCGGCTGGCTGGTTTATTGCTGATAAATCTGGAGCCGGTGAGCGTGGGTCTCGCG
GTATCATTGCAGCACTGGGGCCAGATGGTAAGCCCTCCCGTATCGTAGTTATCTACACGACGGGGAGTCA
GGCAACTATGGATGAACGAAATAGACAGATCGCTGAGATAGGTGCCTCACTGATTAAGCATTGGTAACTG
TCAGACCAAGTTTACTCATATATACTTTAGATTGATTTAAAACTTCATTTTTAATTTAAAAGGATCTAGG
TGAAGATCCTTTTTGATAATCTCATGACCAAAATCCCTTAACGTGAGTTTTCGTTCCACTGAGCGTCAGA
CCCCGTAGAAAAGATCAAAGGATCTTCTTGAGATCCTTTTTTTCTGCGCGTAATCTGCTGCTTGCAAACA
AAAAAACCACCGCTACCAGCGGTGGTTTGTTTGCCGGATCAAGAGCTACCAACTCTTTTTCCGAAGGTAA
CTGGCTTCAGCAGAGCGCAGATACCAAATACTGTTCTTCTAGTGTAGCCGTAGTTAGGCCACCACTTCAA
GAACTCTGTAGCACCGCCTACATACCTCGCTCTGCTAATCCTGTTACCAGTGGCTGCTGCCAGTGGCGAT
AAGTCGTGTCTTACCGGGTTGGACTCAAGACGATAGTTACCGGATAAGGCGCAGCGGTCGGGCTGAACGG
GGGGTTCGTGCACACAGCCCAGCTTGGAGCGAACGACCTACACCGAACTGAGATACCTACAGCGTGAGCT
ATGAGAAAGCGCCACGCTTCCCGAAGGGAGAAAGGCGGACAGGTATCCGGTAAGCGGCAGGGTCGGAACA
GGAGAGCGCACGAGGGAGCTTCCAGGGGGAAACGCCTGGTATCTTTATAGTCCTGTCGGGTTTCGCCACC
TCTGACTTGAGCGTCGATTTTTGTGATGCTCGTCAGGGGGGCGGAGCCTATGGAAAAACGCCAGCAACGC
GGCCTTTTTACGGTTCCTGGCCTTTTGCTGGCCTTTTGCTCACATGTTCTTTCCTGCGTTATCCCCTGAT
TCTGTGGATAACCGTATTACCGCCTTTGAGTGAGCTGATACCGCTCGCCGCAGCCGAACGACCGAGCGCA
GCGAGTCAGTGAGCGAGGAAGCGGAAGAGCGCCCAATACGCAAACCGCCTCTCCCCGCGCGTTGGCCGAT
TCATTAATGCAGCTGGCACGACAGGTTTCCCGACTGGAAAGCGGGCAGTGAGCGCAACGCAATTAATGTG
AGTTAGCTCACTCATTAGGCACCCCAGGCTTTACACTTTATGCTTCCGGCTCGTATGTTGTGTGGAATTG
TGAGCGGATAACAATTTCACACAGGAAACAGCTATGACCATGATTACGCCAAGCGCGCAATTAACCCTCA
CTAAAGGGAACAAAAGCTGGAGCTGCAAGCTTAATGTAGTCTTATGCAATACTCTTGTAGTCTTGCAACA
TGGTAACGATGAGTTAGCAACATGCCTTACAAGGAGAGAAAAAGCACCGTGCATGCCGATTGGTGGAAGT
AAGGTGGTACGATCGTGCCTTATTAGGAAGGCAACAGACGGGTCTGACATGGATTGGACGAACCACTGAA
TTGCCGCATTGCAGAGATATTGTATTTAAGTGCCTAGCTCGATACATAAACGGGTCTCTCTGGTTAGACC
AGATCTGAGCCTGGGAGCTCTCTGGCTAACTAGGGAACCCACTGCTTAAGCCTCAATAAAGCTTGCCTTG
AGTGCTTCAAGTAGTGTGTGCCCGTCTGTTGTGTGACTCTGGTAACTAGAGATCCCTCAGACCCTTTTAG
TCAGTGTGGAAAATCTCTAGCAGTGGCGCCCGAACAGGGACTTGAAAGCGAAAGGGAAACCAGAGGAGCT
CTCTCGACGCAGGACTCGGCTTGCTGAAGCGCGCACGGCAAGAGGCGAGGGGCGGCGACTGGTGAGTACG
CCAAAAATTTTGACTAGCGGAGGCTAGAAGGAGAGAGATGGGTGCGAGAGCGTCAGTATTAAGCGGGGGA
GAATTAGATCGCGATGGGAAAAAATTCGGTTAAGGCCAGGGGGAAAGAAAAAATATAAATTAAAACATAT
AGTATGGGCAAGCAGGGAGCTAGAACGATTCGCAGTTAATCCTGGCCTGTTAGAAACATCAGAAGGCTGT
AGACAAATACTGGGACAGCTACAACCATCCCTTCAGACAGGATCAGAAGAACTTAGATCATTATATAATA
CAGTAGCAACCCTCTATTGTGTGCATCAAAGGATAGAGATAAAAGACACCAAGGAAGCTTTAGACAAGAT
AGAGGAAGAGCAAAACAAAAGTAAGACCACCGCACAGCAAGCGGCCGCTGATCTTCAGACCTGGAGGAGG
AGATATGAGGGACAATTGGAGAAGTGAATTATATAAATATAAAGTAGTAAAAATTGAACCATTAGGAGTA
GCACCCACCAAGGCAAAGAGAAGAGTGGTGCAGAGAGAAAAAAGAGCAGTGGGAATAGGAGCTTTGTTCC
TTGGGTTCTTGGGAGCAGCAGGAAGCACTATGGGCGCAGCGTCAATGACGCTGACGGTACAGGCCAGACA
ATTATTGTCTGGTATAGTGCAGCAGCAGAACAATTTGCTGAGGGCTATTGAGGCGCAACAGCATCTGTTG
CAACTCACAGTCTGGGGCATCAAGCAGCTCCAGGCAAGAATCCTGGCTGTGGAAAGATACCTAAAGGATC
AACAGCTCCTGGGGATTTGGGGTTGCTCTGGAAAACTCATTTGCACCACTGCTGTGCCTTGGAATGCTAG
TTGGAGTAATAAATCTCTGGAACAGATTTGGAATCACACGACCTGGATGGAGTGGGACAGAGAAATTAAC
AATTACACAAGCTTAATACACTCCTTAATTGAAGAATCGCAAAACCAGCAAGAAAAGAATGAACAAGAAT
TATTGGAATTAGATAAATGGGCAAGTTTGTGGAATTGGTTTAACATAACAAATTGGCTGTGGTATATAAA
ATTATTCATAATGATAGTAGGAGGCTTGGTAGGTTTAAGAATAGTTTTTGCTGTACTTTCTATAGTGAAT
AGAGTTAGGCAGGGATATTCACCATTATCGTTTCAGACCCACCTCCCAACCCCGAGGGGACCCATGCATT
GCATCTCAATTAGTCAGCAACCAGGTGTGGAAAGTCCCCAGGCTCCCCAGCAGGCAGAAGTATGCAAAGC
ATGCGTCTCAATTAGTCAGCAACCATAGTCCCGCCCCTAACTCCGCCCATCCCGCCCCTAACTCCGCCCA
GTTCCGCCCATTCTCCGCCCCATGGCTGACTAATTTTTTTTATTTATGCAGAGGCCGAGGCCGCCTCGGC
CTCTGAGCTATTCCAGAAGTAGTGAGGAGGCTTTTTTGGAGGCCTAGGCTTTTGCAAAAAGCTTTCTAGA
GGTACCACCGGAGCTTACCATGACCGAGTACAAGCCCACGGTGCGCCTCGCCACCCGCGACGACGTCCCC
AGGGCCGTACGCACCCTCGCCGCCGCGTTCGCCGACTACCCCGCCACGCGCCACACCGTCGATCCGGACC
GCCACATCGAGCGGGTCACCGAGCTGCAAGAACTCTTCCTCACGCGCGTCGGGCTCGACATCGGCAAGGT
GTGGGTCGCGGACGACGGCGCCGCCGTGGCGGTCTGGACCACGCCGGAGAGCGTCGAAGCGGGGGCGGTG
TTCGCCGAGATCGGCCCGCGCATGGCCGAGTTGAGCGGTTCCCGGCTGGCCGCGCAGCAACAGATGGAAG
GCCTCCTGGCGCCGCACCGGCCCAAGGAGCCCGCGTGGTTCCTGGCCACCGTCGGCGTCTCGCCCGACCA
CCAGGGCAAGGGTCTGGGCAGCGCCGTCGTGCTCCCCGGAGTGGAGGCGGCCGAGCGCGCCGGGGTGCCC
GCCTTCCTGGAGACCTCCGCGCCCCGCAACCTCCCCTTCTACGAGCGGCTCGGCTTCACCGTCACCGCCG
ACGTCGAGGTGCCCGAAGGACCGCGCACCTGGTGCATGACCCGCAAGCCCGGTGCCAGTTAACGAATTCT
AGATCTTGAGACAAATGGCAGTATTCATCCACAATTTTAAAAGAAAAGGGGGGATTGGGGGGTACAGTGC
AGGGGAAAGAATAGTAGACATAATAGCAACAGACATACAAACTAAAGAATTACAAAAACAAATTACAAAA
ATTCAAAATTTTCGGGTTTATTACAGGGACAGCAGAGATCCACTTTGGCGCCGGCTCGAGGCCTGCAGGT
GCAAAGATGGATAAAGTTTTAAACAGAGAGGAATCTTTGCAGCTAATGGACCTTCTAGGTCTTGAAAGGA
GTGGGAATT
