>Addgene plasmid #141919 | TFORF2096 | depositor partial sequence | sequence record 277894 | Insert
ACCGCCACCATGGCATCTGCACTATTCACAGCGGATTCCCAGGCAATGGTGAAGATCGAGGACATGGCTG
TGTCCCTCATTCTGGAGGAATGGGGATGTCAGAATCTGGCTCGGAGGAATCTCAGTAGGGACAACAGGCA
GGAGAATTATGGGAGCGCATTTCCCCAGGGTGGTGAAAACAGGAATGAGAACGAGGAGTCAACCTCAAAG
GCTGAAACCTCGGAAGATTCAGCATCACGCGGGGAGACAACAGGAAGATCCCAGAAAGAGTTTGGAGAGA
AACGTGACCAGGAGGGCAAAACAGGAGAAAGACAGCAGAAAAACCCTGAGGAGAAAACCAGGAAAGAGAA
AAGAGATTCAGGGCCAGCTATAGGAAAGGACAAAAAAACCATCACAGGAGAGAGAGGTCCAAGGGAGAAG
GGGAAAGGATTGGGAAGAAGCTTCAGTCTGAGCTCCAACTTCACCACCCCTGAAGAAGTTCCCACGGGAA
CAAAGTCTCACAGATGTGATGAATGTGGTAAATGCTTCACGAGAAGTTCAAGCCTTATCCGCCATAAAAT
AATCCACACTGGAGAAAAGCCCTATGAATGTAGTGAGTGTGGGAAAGCCTTCAGTCTTAACTCCAACCTT
GTCCTGCATCAGAGGATCCACACAGGAGAGAAACCTCATGAATGTAACGAGTGTGGCAAGGCCTTCAGCC
ACAGTTCCAATCTCATCCTCCATCAGCGCATCCACTCTGGAGAGAAACCTTATGAATGTAATGAGTGCGG
GAAGGCCTTCAGCCAGAGCTCGGACCTCACCAAGCATCAGAGAATTCACACGGGGGAGAAACCCTATGAA
TGTAGTGAATGTGGAAAAGCTTTCAACCGAAACTCATACCTGATTTTGCATCGGAGAATTCACACTCGAG
AAAAGCCCTACAAGTGCACTAAGTGTGGCAAGGCCTTCACCCGCAGCTCCACCCTCACTCTGCATCACAG
AATCCATGCCAGAGAGAGAGCCTCTGAGTACAGCCCAGCCTCCCTTGATGCATTTGGCGCGTTCCTGAAA
AGTTGTGTGTAGTAATGAACTAGTCCGTAACTTGAAAGTATTTCGATTTCTTGGCTTTATATATCTTGTG
GAAAGGACGAATGACCGGAGGTTAGAAGCCATGA
