>Addgene plasmid #141919 | TFORF2096 | depositor partial sequence | sequence record 277895 | Barcode
ATGACCGGAGGTTAGAAGCCATGA
